>Addgene plasmid #140984 | pcDNA5/FRT/TO-GAlpha15-RLuc8 | addgene full sequence | sequence record 300775 | Addgene NGS Result
GACGGATCGGGAGATCTCCCGATCCCCTATGGTGCACTCTCAGTACAATCTGCTCTGATGCCGCATAGTT
AAGCCAGTATCTGCTCCCTGCTTGTGTGTTGGAGGTCGCTGAGTAGTGCGCGAGCAAAATTTAAGCTACA
ACAAGGCAAGGCTTGACCGACAATTGCATGAAGAATCTGCTTAGGGTTAGGCGTTTTGCGCTGCTTCGCG
ATGTACGGGCCAGATATACGCGTTGACATTGATTATTGACTAGTTATTAATAGTAATCAATTACGGGGTC
ATTAGTTCATAGCCCATATATGGAGTTCCGCGTTACATAACTTACGGTAAATGGCCCGCCTGGCTGACCG
CCCAACGACCCCCGCCCATTGACGTCAATAATGACGTATGTTCCCATAGTAACGCCAATAGGGACTTTCC
ATTGACGTCAATGGGTGGAGTATTTACGGTAAACTGCCCACTTGGCAGTACATCAAGTGTATCATATGCC
AAGTACGCCCCCTATTGACGTCAATGACGGTAAATGGCCCGCCTGGCATTATGCCCAGTACATGACCTTA
TGGGACTTTCCTACTTGGCAGTACATCTACGTATTAGTCATCGCTATTACCATGGTGATGCGGTTTTGGC
AGTACATCAATGGGCGTGGATAGCGGTTTGACTCACGGGGATTTCCAAGTCTCCACCCCATTGACGTCAA
TGGGAGTTTGTTTTGGCACCAAAATCAACGGGACTTTCCAAAATGTCGTAACAACTCCGCCCCATTGACG
CAAATGGGCGGTAGGCGTGTACGGTGGGAGGTCTATATAAGCAGAGCTCTCCCTATCAGTGATAGAGATC
TCCCTATCAGTGATAGAGATCGTCGACGAGCTCGTTTAGTGAACCGTCAGATCGCCTGGAGACGCCATCC
ACGCTGTTTTGACCTCCATAGAAGACACCGGGACCGATCCAGCCTCCGGACTCTAGCGTTTAAACTTAAG
CTTGGTACCGAGCTCGGATCCACTAGTCCAGTGTGGTGGAATTCTGCAGATATCACCACCGCCAGCTCCT
CCCTGGCCAAGGACACTTCATCGACCGGTGAGAACCTGTACTTCCAGCTAATGGCCCGCTCGCTGACCTG
GCGCTGCTGCCCCTGGTGCCTGACGGAGGATGAGAAGGCCGCCGCCCGGGTGGACCAGGAGATCAACAGG
ATCCTCTTGGAGCAGAAGAAGCAGGACCGCGGGGAGCTGAAGCTGCTGCTTTTGGGCCCAGGCGAGAGCG
GGAAGAGCACCTTCATCAAGCAGATGCGGATCATCCACGGCGCCGGCTACTCGGAGGAGGAGCGCAAGGG
CTTCCGGCCCCTGGTCTACCAGAACATCTTCGTGTCCATGCGGGCCATGATCGAGGCCATGGAGCGGCTG
CAGATTCCATTCAGCAGGCCCGAGAGCAAGCACCACGCTAGCCTGGTCATGAGCCAGGACCCCTATAAAG
TGACCACGTTTGAGAAGCGCTACGCTGCGGCCATGCAGTGGCTGTGGAGGGATGCCGGCATCCGGGCCTG
CTATGAGCGTCGGCGGGAATTCCACCTGCTCGATTCAGCCGTGTACTACCTGTCCCACCTGGAGCGCATC
ACCGAGGAGGGCTACGTCCCCACAGCTCAGGACGTGCTCCGCAGCCGCATGCCCACCACTGGCATCAACG
AGTACTGCTTCTCCGTGCAGAAAACCAACCTGCGGATCGTGGACGTCGGGGGCCAGAAGTCAGAGCGTAA
GAAATGGATCCATTGTTTCGAGAACGTGATCGCCCTCATCTACCTGGCCTCACTGAGTGAATACGACCAG
TGCCTGGAGGAGTCTGGTGGTGGTGGATCCATGGCTTCCAAGGTGTACGACCCCGAGCAACGCAAACGCA
TGATCACTGGGCCTCAGTGGTGGGCTCGCTGCAAGCAAATGAACGTGCTGGACTCCTTCATCAACTACTA
TGATTCCGAGAAGCACGCCGAGAACGCCGTGATTTTTCTGCATGGTAACGCTACCTCCAGCTACCTGTGG
AGGCACGTCGTGCCTCACATCGAGCCCGTGGCTAGATGCATCATCCCTGATCTGATCGGAATGGGTAAGT
CCGGCAAGAGCGGGAATGGCTCATATCGCCTCCTGGATCACTACAAGTACCTCACCGCTTGGTTCGAGCT
GCTGAACCTTCCAAAGAAAATCATCTTTGTGGGCCACGACTGGGGGGCTGCTCTGGCCTTTCACTACGCC
TACGAGCACCAAGACAGGATCAAGGCCATCGTCCATATGGAGAGTGTCGTGGACGTGATCGAGTCCTGGG
ACGAGTGGCCTGACATCGAGGAGGATATCGCCCTGATCAAGAGCGAAGAGGGCGAGAAAATGGTGCTTGA
GAATAACTTCTTCGTCGAGACCGTGCTCCCAAGCAAGATCATGCGGAAACTGGAGCCTGAGGAGTTCGCT
GCCTACCTGGAGCCATTCAAGGAGAAGGGCGAGGTTAGACGGCCTACCCTCTCCTGGCCTCGCGAGATCC
CTCTCGTTAAGGGAGGCAAGCCCGACGTCGTCCAGATTGTCCGCAACTACAACGCCTACCTTCGGGCCAG
CGACGATCTGCCTAAGCTGTTCATCGAGTCCGACCCTGGGTTCTTTTCCAACGCTATTGTCGAGGGAGCT
AAGAAGTTCCCTAACACCGAGTTCGTGAAGGTGAAGGGCCTCCACTTCCTCCAGGAGGACGCTCCAGATG
AAATGGGTAAGTACATCAAGAGCTTCGTGGAGCGCGTGCTGAAGAACGAGCAGAGCGGAGGAGGCGGCAG
TAACAACCAGGAGAACCGCATGAAGGAGAGCCTCGCATTGTTTGGGACTATCCTGGAACTACCCTGGTTC
AAAAGCACATCCGTCATCCTCTTTCTCAACAAAACCGACATCCTGGAGGAGAAAATCCCCACCTCCCACC
TGGCTACCTATTTCCCCAGTTTCCAGGGCCCTAAGCAGGATGCTGAGGCAGCCAAGAGGTTCATCCTGGA
CATGTACACGAGGATGTACACCGGGTGCGTGGACGGCCCCGAGGGCAGCAAGAAGGGCGCACGATCCCGA
CGCCTCTTCAGCCACTACACATGTGCCACAGACACACAGAACATCCGCAAGGTCTTCAAGGACGTGCGGG
ACTCGGTGCTCGCCCGCTACCTGGACGAGATCAACCTGCTGTGATAGCTCGAGTCTAGAGGGCCCGTTTA
AACCCGCTGATCAGCCTCGACTGTGCCTTCTAGTTGCCAGCCATCTGTTGTTTGCCCCTCCCCCGTGCCT
TCCTTGACCCTGGAAGGTGCCACTCCCACTGTCCTTTCCTAATAAAATGAGGAAATTGCATCGCATTGTC
TGAGTAGGTGTCATTCTATTCTGGGGGGTGGGGTGGGGCAGGACAGCAAGGGGGAGGATTGGGAAGACAA
TAGCAGGCATGCTGGGGATGCGGTGGGCTCTATGGCTTCTGAGGCGGAAAGAACCAGCTGGGGCTCTAGG
GGGTATCCCC
[124 nt withheld, positions 3511-3634]
C
[91 nt withheld, positions 3636-3726]
AGGGTGATGGTTCACGTACCTAGAAGTTCCTATTCCGAAGTTCCTATTCTCTAGAAAGTATAGGAACTTC
CTTGGCCAAAAAGCCTGAACTCACCGCGACGTCTGTCGAGAAGTTTCTGATCGAAAAGTTCGACAGCGTC
TCCGACCTGATGCAGCTCTCGGAGGGCGAAGAATCTCGTGCTTTCAGCTTCGATGTAGGAGGGCGTGGAT
ATGTCCTGCGGGTAAATAGCTGCGCCGATGGTTTCTACAAAGATCGTTATGTTTATCGGCACTTTGCATC
GGCCGCGCTCCCGATTCCGGAAGTGCTTGACATTGGGGAATTCAGCGAGAGCCTGACCTATTGCATCTCC
CGCCGTGCACAGGGTGTCACGTTGCAAGACCTGCCTGAAACCGAACTGCCCGCTGTTCTGCAGCCGGTCG
CGGAGGCCATGGATGCGATCGCTGCGGCCGATCTTAGCCAGACGAGCGGGTTCGGCCCATTCGGACCGCA
AGGAATCGGTCAATACACTACATGGCGTGATTTCATATGCGCGATTGCTGATCCCCATGTGTATCACTGG
CAAACTGTGATGGACGACACCGTCAGTGCGTCCGTCGCGCAGGCTCTCGATGAGCTGATGCTTTGGGCCG
AGGACTGCCCCGAAGTCCGGCACCTCGTGCACGCGGATTTCGGCTCCAACAATGTCCTGACGGACAATGG
CCGCATAACAGCGGTCATTGACTGGAGCGAGGCGATGTTCGGGGATTCCCAATACGAGGTCGCCAACATC
TTCTTCTGGAGGCCGTGGTTGGCTTGTATGGAGCAGCAGACGCGCTACTTCGAGCGGAGGCATCCGGAGC
TTGCAGGATCGCCGCGGCTCCGGGCGTATATGCTCCGCATTGGTCTTGACCAACTCTATCAGAGCTTGGT
TGACGGCAATTTCGATGATGCAGCTTGGGCGCAGGGTCGATGCGACGCAATCGTCCGATCCGGAGCCGGG
ACTGTCGGGCGTACACAAATCGCCCGCAGAAGCGCGGCCGTCTGGACCGATGGCTGTGTAGAAGTACTCG
CCGATAGTGGAAACCGACGCCCCAGCACTCGTCCGAGGGCAAAGGAATAGCACGTACTACGAGATTTCGA
TTCCACCGCCGCCTTCTATGAAAGGTTGGGCTTCGGAATCGTTTTCCGGGACGCCGGCTGGATGATCCTC
CAGCGCGGGGATCTCATGCTGGAGTTCTTCGCCCACCCCAACTTGTTTATTGCAGCTTATAATGGTTACA
AATAAAGCAATAGCATCACAAATTTCACAAATAAAGCATTTTTTTCACTGCATTCTAGTTGTGGTTTGTC
CAAACTCATCAATGTATCTTATCATGTCTGTATACCGTCGACCTCTAGCTAGAGCTTGGCGTAATCATGG
TCATAGCTGTTTCCTGTGTGAAATTGTTATCCGCTCACAATTCCACACAACATACGAGCCGGAAGCATAA
AGTGTAAAGCCTGGGGTGCCTAATGAGTGAGCTAACTCACATTAATTGCGTTGCGCTCACTGCCCGCTTT
CCAGTCGGGAAACCTGTCGTGCCAGCTGCATTAATGAATCGGCCAACGCGCGGGGAGAGGCGGTTTGCGT
ATTGGGCGCTCTTCCGCTTCCTCGCTCACTGACTCGCTGCGCTCGGTCGTTCGGCTGCGGCGAGCGGTAT
CAGCTCACTCAAAGGCGGTAATACGGTTATCCACAGAATCAGGGGATAACGCAGGAAAGAACATGTGAGC
AAAAGGCCAGCAAAAGGCCAGGAACCGTAAAAAGGCCGCGTTGCTGGCGTTTTTCCATAGGCTCCGCCCC
CCTGACGAGCATCACAAAAATCGACGCTCAAGTCAGAGGTGGCGAAACCCGACAGGACTATAAAGATACC
AGGCGTTTCCCCCTGGAAGCTCCCTCGTGCGCTCTCCTGTTCCGACCCTGCCGCTTACCGGATACCTGTC
CGCCTTTCTCCCTTCGGGAAGCGTGGCGCTTTCTCATAGCTCACGCTGTAGGTATCTCAGTTCGGTGTAG
GTCGTTCGCTCCAAGCTGGGCTGTGTGCACGAACCCCCCGTTCAGCCCGACCGCTGCGCCTTATCCGGTA
ACTATCGTCTTGAGTCCAACCCGGTAAGACACGACTTATCGCCACTGGCAGCAGCCACTGGTAACAGGAT
TAGCAGAGCGAGGTATGTAGGCGGTGCTACAGAGTTCTTGAAGTGGTGGCCTAACTACGGCTACACTAGA
AGAACAGTATTTGGTATCTGCGCTCTGCTGAAGCCAGTTACCTTCGGAAAAAGAGTTGGTAGCTCTTGAT
CCGGCAAACAAACCACCGCTGGTAGCGGTGGTTTTTTTGTTTGCAAGCAGCAGATTACGCGCAGAAAAAA
AGGATCTCAAGAAGATCCTTTGATCTTTTCTACGGGGTCTGACGCTCAGTGGAACGAAAACTCACGTTAA
GGGATTTTGGTCATGAGATTATCAAAAAGGATCTTCACCTAGATCCTTTTAAATTAAAAATGAAGTTTTA
AATCAATCTAAAGTATATATGAGTAAACTTGGTCTGACAGTTACCAATGCTTAATCAGTGAGGCACCTAT
CTCAGCGATCTGTCTATTTCGTTCATCCATAGTTGCCTGACTCCCCGTCGTGTAGATAACTACGATACGG
GAGGGCTTACCATCTGGCCCCAGTGCTGCAATGATACCGCGAGACCCACGCTCACCGGCTCCAGATTTAT
CAGCAATAAACCAGCCAGCCGGAAGGGCCGAGCGCAGAAGTGGTCCTGCAACTTTATCCGCCTCCATCCA
GTCTATTAATTGTTGCCGGGAAGCTAGAGTAAGTAGTTCGCCAGTTAATAGTTTGCGCAACGTTGTTGCC
ATTGCTACAGGCATCGTGGTGTCACGCTCGTCGTTTGGTATGGCTTCATTCAGCTCCGGTTCCCAACGAT
CAAGGCGAGTTACATGATCCCCCATGTTGTGCAAAAAAGCGGTTAGCTCCTTCGGTCCTCCGATCGTTGT
CAGAAGTAAGTTGGCCGCAGTGTTATCACTCATGGTTATGGCAGCACTGCATAATTCTCTTACTGTCATG
CCATCCGTAAGATGCTTTTCTGTGACTGGTGAGTACTCAACCAAGTCATTCTGAGAATAGTGTATGCGGC
GACCGAGTTGCTCTTGCCCGGCGTCAATACGGGATAATACCGCGCCACATAGCAGAACTTTAAAAGTGCT
CATCATTGGAAAACGTTCTTCGGGGCGAAAACTCTCAAGGATCTTACCGCTGTTGAGATCCAGTTCGATG
TAACCCACTCGTGCACCCAACTGATCTTCAGCATCTTTTACTTTCACCAGCGTTTCTGGGTGAGCAAAAA
CAGGAAGGCAAAATGCCGCAAAAAAGGGAATAAGGGCGACACGGAAATGTTGAATACTCATACTCTTCCT
TTTTCAATATTATTGAAGCATTTATCAGGGTTATTGTCTCATGAGCGGATACATATTTGAATGTATTTAG
AAAAATAAACAAATAGGGGTTCCGCGCACATTTCCCCGAAAAGTGCCACCTGACGTC
Features (pLannotate 1.2.2; 23 found; start..end, strand, type, name):
     28..80      -  misc_feature   bom (fragment): basis of mobility region from pBR322
    235..614     +  enhancer       CMV enhancer: human cytomegalovirus immediate early enhancer
    615..818     +  promoter       CMV promoter: human cytomegalovirus (CMV) immediate early promoter
    820..839     +  promoter       PLtetO-1 promoter (fragment): modified phage lambda PL promoter with tet operator sites (Lutz and Bujard, 1997)
    841..860     +  promoter       PLtetO-1 promoter (fragment): modified phage lambda PL promoter with tet operator sites (Lutz and Bujard, 1997)
    868..901     +  promoter       TRE3GV promoter (fragment): 3rd-generation Tet-responsive promoter that can be activated by binding of Tet-On® 3G, optimized for retroviral and lentiviral vectors
   1146..1832    +  CDS            gpa-16 (fragment): GPA16_CAEEL - Also known as spn-1. Experimental evidence at protein level: Swiss-Prot protein existence level 1. Guanine nucleotide-binding proteins (G proteins) are involved as modulators or transducers in various transmembrane signaling systems. In the 1-cell embryo, probably together with goa-1, controls nuclear rotation and spindle elongation during mitosis (PubMed:14534135). During the first embryonic cell divisons, plays a role in gpr-1/2 cortical localization and in the proper orientation of EMS blastomere mitotic spindle (PubMed:14534135). From Caenorhabditis elegans.
   1851..2783    +  CDS            hRluc: Renilla luciferase human codon-optimized
   2802..3188    +  CDS            GNAT1 (fragment): GNAT1_HUMAN - Also known as GNATR. Experimental evidence at protein level: Swiss-Prot protein existence level 1. Functions as signal transducer for the rod photoreceptor RHO. Required for normal RHO-mediated light perception by the retina (PubMed:22190596). Guanine nucleotide-binding proteins (G proteins) function as transducers downstream of G protein-coupled receptors (GPCRs), such as the photoreceptor RHO. The alpha chain contains the guanine nucleotide binding site and alternates between an active, GTP- bound state and an inactive, GDP-bound state. Activated RHO promotes GDP release and GT
   3241..3465    +  polyA_signal   bGH poly(A) signal: bovine growth hormone polyadenylation signal
   3469..3490    +  promoter       SV40 promoter (fragment): SV40 enhancer and early promoter
   3511..3744    +  rep_origin     f1 ori (fragment) (sequence partly withheld): f1 bacteriophage origin of replication; arrow indicates direction of (+) strand synthesis
   3749..3796    +  protein_bind   FRT: FLP-mediated recombination occurs in the 8-bp core sequence TCTAGAAA (Turan and Bode, 2011). FLP recombinase from the Saccharomyces cerevisiae 2μ plasmid
   3804..4826    +  CDS            HygR: aminoglycoside phosphotransferase from E. coli; aph(4)-Ia; confers resistance to hygromycin
   4836..4961    +  CDS            ble (fragment): BLE_KLEPN - Experimental evidence at protein level: Swiss-Prot protein existence level 1. Binding protein with a strong affinity to the bleomycin family of antibiotics. Binds to CL990; an antimitotic-antibiotic compound. From Klebsiella pneumoniae.
   4956..5077    +  polyA_signal   SV40 poly(A) signal: SV40 polyadenylation signal
   5150..5166    -  protein_bind   lac operator: The lac repressor binds to the lac operator to inhibit transcription in E. coli. This inhibition can be relieved by adding lactose or isopropyl-β-D-thiogalactopyranoside (IPTG). lac repressor encoded by lacI
   5174..5204    -  promoter       lac promoter: promoter for the E. coli lac operon
   5219..5240    -  protein_bind   CAP binding site: CAP binding activates transcription in the presence of cAMP. E. coli catabolite activator protein
   5253..5345    -  CDS            lacI (fragment): lac repressor; lacI; The lac repressor binds to the lac operator to inhibit transcription in E. coli. This inhibition can be relieved by adding lactose or isopropyl-β-D-thiogalactopyranoside (IPTG).
   5528..6116    -  rep_origin     ori: high-copy-number ColE1/pMB1/pBR322/pUC origin of replication
   6287..7147    -  CDS            AmpR: β-lactamase; bla; confers resistance to ampicillin, carbenicillin, and related antibiotics
   7148..7252    -  promoter       AmpR promoter: bla
