[The description below was written by a language model from this plasmid's Addgene catalogue record and pLannotate feature annotations shown in this document.]
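Description:
pcDNA5/FRT/TO-GAlpha15-RLuc8 is a mammalian expression plasmid built on the Invitrogen pcDNA5/FRT/TO backbone and sequenced at 7,283 nt. It is maintained in E. coli through a high-copy ColE1/pUC-type origin with ampicillin resistance (bla). Expression of the insert is driven by the CMV immediate-early enhancer and promoter. This is followed by short elements that the automated annotation labels as PLtetO-1 and TRE3GV fragments. These correspond to the tet operator sites of the "TO" backbone, which allow tetracycline-regulated expression in cells that supply the Tet repressor and otherwise leave the promoter constitutive. Transcripts end at the bGH polyadenylation signal. Downstream lies an FRT site placed directly in front of a hygromycin resistance coding sequence with an SV40 poly(A). This arrangement is designed for FLP-mediated integration into a genomic FRT landing site, with hygromycin selection of stable mammalian cell lines.

The roughly 2.1 kb insert encodes human Gα15 (GNA15) with the Renilla luciferase variant RLuc8 inserted internally at amino acid position 245, flanked on each side by an SGGGGS linker. The feature table reflects this split design. A luciferase coding sequence (annotated generically as hRluc) sits between two G alpha fragments that the annotation tool matched by homology to C. elegans gpa-16 and human GNAT1, and these are in fact the N- and C-terminal portions of GNA15. The fusion serves as the luminescent donor of a BRET2 biosensor for heterotrimeric G protein dissociation. It belongs to the TRUPATH platform for profiling GPCR coupling across G protein subtypes and was generated under the Illuminating the Druggable Genome program. The acceptor components of the sensor are not part of this plasmid.
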