Addgene plasmid #140984: pcDNA5/FRT/TO-GAlpha15-RLuc8
Purpose: Encodes a G alpha subunit (GNA15) containing RLuc8 as an optimal component of a BRET2 biosensor for studying heterotrimeric G protein dissociation
Depositing lab: Bryan Roth. Publication: TRUPATH, an open-source biosensor platform for interrogating the GPCR transducerome. Olsen RHJ, DiBerto JF, English JG, Glaudin AM, Krumm BE, Slocum ST, Che T, Gavin AC, McCorvy JD, Roth BL, Strachan RT. Nat Chem Biol. 2020 May 4. pii: 10.1038/s41589-020-0535-8. doi: 10.1038/s41589-020-0535-8. PubMed 32367019.
Backbone
  Vector backbone: pcDNA5/FRT/TO
  Backbone manufacturer: Invitrogen
  Backbone size w/o insert (bp): 5203
  Vector type: Mammalian Expression, Luciferase
  Selectable markers: Hygromycin
Growth in bacteria
  Bacterial resistance: Ampicillin, 100 μg/mL
  Growth temperature: 37°C
  Growth strain: NEB Stable
  Copy number: High Copy
Gene/Insert
  Gene/Insert name: GAlpha15-RLuc8 (alt name: GNA15)
  Species: H. sapiens (human)
  Insert size (bp): 2094
  Mutation: RLuc8 and flanking SGGGGS linkers have been inserted at amino acid position 245 of the alpha subunit
  Entrez Gene: GNA15 (a.k.a. GNA16, HG1L)
  Promoter: CMV
  Cloning method: Gibson Cloning
  Sequencing primers: 5′ CGCAAATGGGCGGTAGGCGTG; 3′ TAGAAGGCACAGTCGAGG
Terms and licenses: Academic/Nonprofit Terms; Industry Terms: Not Available to Industry
Depositor comments: These plasmids were generated as part of the Illuminating the Druggable Genome (IDG) program sponsored by the NIH Common Fund. The goal of this program is to identify, gather, and distribute information and resources for proteins that currently are not well-studied yet belong to commonly drug-targeted protein families: protein kinases, non-olfactory G-protein coupled receptors (GPCRs), and ion channels. The IDG program is designed to develop fundamental research tools for understudied proteins, elucidate their function, and disseminate the IDG-related resources and data to the greater scientific community.
How to cite: pcDNA5/FRT/TO-GAlpha15-RLuc8 was a gift from Bryan Roth (Addgene plasmid # 140984 ; http://n2t.net/addgene:140984 ; RRID:Addgene_140984)
